Addgene plasmid #54793: Kusabira Orange-N1 (KO)
Purpose: (Empty Backbone) Localization: N1 Cloning Vector, Excitation: 548, Emission: 561
Depositing lab: Michael Davidson & Atsushi Miyawaki. Depositing organization: Florida State University, Tallahassee. Publication: Cyan-emitting and orange-emitting fluorescent proteins as a donor/acceptor pair for fluorescence resonance energy transfer. Karasawa S, Araki T, Nagai T, Mizuno H, Miyawaki A. Biochem J. 2004 Jul 1. 381(Pt 1):307-12. 10.1042/BJ20040321 PubMed 15065984.
Backbone
  Vector backbone: Kusabira Orange-N1
  Backbone size (bp): 4750
  Vector type: Mammalian Expression
  Selectable markers: Neomycin (select with G418)
  Tag / fusion protein: Kusabira Orange (C terminal on backbone)
Growth in bacteria
  Bacterial resistance: Kanamycin, 50 μg/mL
  Growth temperature: 37°C
  Growth strain: DH5alpha
  Copy number: High Copy
Gene/Insert
  Gene/Insert name: None
  Tag / fusion protein: Kusabira Orange (C terminal on backbone)
Resource information
  A portion of this plasmid was derived from a plasmid made by: A. Miyawaki; PMID 15065984
Terms and licenses: Academic/Nonprofit Terms; Industry Terms: Not Available to Industry
Depositor comments: Clontech MCS. Excitation = 548; Emission = 561
How to cite: Kusabira Orange-N1 (KO) was a gift from Michael Davidson & Atsushi Miyawaki (Addgene plasmid # 54793 ; http://n2t.net/addgene:54793 ; RRID:Addgene_54793)
