[The description below was written by a language model from this plasmid's Addgene catalogue record and pLannotate feature annotations shown in this document.]
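Description:
Kusabira Orange-N1 (KO) is an empty mammalian expression backbone of the Clontech N1 type, designed for building fusions in which a protein of interest carries the orange fluorescent protein Kusabira Orange at its C terminus. Expression is driven by the human cytomegalovirus immediate early enhancer and promoter, followed by the Clontech-style multiple cloning site, the fluorescent protein coding sequence, and an SV40 polyadenylation signal. A gene cloned in frame into the MCS, without a stop codon, is therefore translated as a continuous fusion with the orange reporter. The automated annotation labels the reporter as mKO, a constitutively fluorescent orange protein derived from the coral Verrillofungia concinna. The catalogue entry simply calls it Kusabira Orange (KO), so the record does not settle which variant is present. The stated spectral properties are excitation at 548 nm and emission at 561 nm.

The plasmid is propagated in E. coli at high copy from a ColE1/pUC-type origin and also carries an f1 origin for single-stranded DNA production. A single Tn5 aminoglycoside phosphotransferase gene provides selection in both hosts: a bacterial bla-type promoter drives it for kanamycin resistance in bacteria, and the SV40 enhancer and early promoter drives it for G418 selection of stably transfected mammalian cells, with an HSV TK polyadenylation signal downstream. The small large T antigen, ble and bGH poly(A) fragments in the feature table are likely partial matches to flanking backbone sequence rather than functional elements. The sequenced record is 4,669 nt, slightly shorter than the listed backbone size of 4,750 bp. Typical uses are live-cell localization imaging of tagged proteins, and the associated publication describes orange-emitting proteins as acceptors in FRET pairs with cyan donors.
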