Features (pLannotate 1.2.2; 15 found; start..end, strand, type, name):
      2..305     +  enhancer       CMV enhancer: human cytomegalovirus immediate early enhancer
    306..509     +  promoter       CMV promoter: human cytomegalovirus (CMV) immediate early promoter
    532..612     +  misc_feature   MCS: multiple cloning site
    620..1273    +  CDS            mKO: mKO is a basic (constitutively fluorescent) orange fluorescent protein published in 2004, derived from Verrillofungia concinna. It has low acid sensitivity.
   1292..1375    +  CDS            large T antigen (fragment): large T antigen from SV40 (simian virus 40)
   1398..1519    +  polyA_signal   SV40 poly(A) signal: SV40 polyadenylation signal
   1553..1981    -  rep_origin     f1 ori (sequence partly withheld): f1 bacteriophage origin of replication; arrow indicates direction of (+) strand synthesis
   2008..2112    +  promoter       AmpR promoter: bla
   2114..2471    +  promoter       SV40 promoter: SV40 enhancer and early promoter
   2506..3300    +  CDS            NeoR/KanR: aminoglycoside phosphotransferase from Tn5; aph(3')-II (or nptII); confers resistance to neomycin, kanamycin, and G418 (Geneticin®)
   3321..3473    +  CDS            ble (fragment): BLE_KLEPN - Experimental evidence at protein level: Swiss-Prot protein existence level 1. Binding protein with a strong affinity to the bleomycin family of antibiotics. Binds to CL990; an antimitotic-antibiotic compound. From Klebsiella pneumoniae.
   3532..3579    +  polyA_signal   HSV TK poly(A) signal: herpes simplex virus thymidine kinase polyadenylation signal (Cole and Stacy, 1985)
   3670..3686    -  polyA_signal   bGH poly(A) signal (fragment): bovine growth hormone polyadenylation signal
   3908..4496    +  rep_origin     ori: high-copy-number ColE1/pMB1/pBR322/pUC origin of replication
   4611..4669    +  enhancer       CMV enhancer (fragment): human cytomegalovirus immediate early enhancer
>Addgene plasmid #54793 | Kusabira Orange-N1 (KO) | addgene full sequence | sequence record 333606 | Addgene NGS Result
GCGTTACATAACTTACGGTAAATGGCCCGCCTGGCTGACCGCCCAACGACCCCCGCCCATTGACGTCAAT
AATGACGTATGTTCCCATAGTAACGCCAATAGGGACTTTCCATTGACGTCAATGGGTGGAGTATTTACGG
TAAACTGCCCACTTGGCAGTACATCAAGTGTATCATATGCCAAGTACGCCCCCTATTGACGTCAATGACG
GTAAATGGCCCGCCTGGCATTATGCCCAGTACATGACCTTATGGGACTTTCCTACTTGGCAGTACATCTA
CGTATTAGTCATCGCTATTACCATGGTGATGCGGTTTTGGCAGTACATCAATGGGCGTGGATAGCGGTTT
GACTCACGGGGATTTCCAAGTCTCCACCCCATTGACGTCAATGGGAGTTTGTTTTGGCACCAAAATCAAC
GGGACTTTCCAAAATGTCGTAACAACTCCGCCCCATTGACGCAAATGGGCGGTAGGCGTGTACGGTGGGA
GGTCTATATAAGCAGAGCTGGTTTAGTGAACCGTCAGATCCGCTAGCGCTACCGGACTCAGATCTCGAGC
TCAAGCTTCGAATTCTGCAGTCGACGGTACCGCGGGCCCGGGATCCACCGGTCGCCACCATGGTGAGTGT
GATTAAACCAGAGATGAAGATGAGGTACTACATGGACGGCTCCGTCAATGGGCATGAGTTCACAATTGAA
GGTGAAGGCACAGGCAGACCTTACGAGGGACATCAAGAGATGACACTACGCGTCACAATGGCCAAGGGCG
GGCCAATGCCTTTCGCGTTTGACTTAGTGTCACACGTGTTCTGTTACGGCCACAGACCTTTTACTAAATA
TCCAGAAGAGATACCAGACTATTTCAAACAAGCATTTCCTGAAGGCCTGTCATGGGAAAGGTCGTTGGAG
TTCGAAGATGGTGGGTCCGCTTCAGTCAGTGCGCATATAAGCCTTAGAGGAAACACCTTCTACCACAAAT
CCAAATTTACTGGGGTTAACTTTCCTGCCGATGGTCCTATCATGCAAAACCAAAGTGTTGATTGGGAGCC
ATCAACCGAGAAAATTACTGCCAGCGACGGAGTTCTGAAGGGTGATGTTACGATGTACCTAAAACTTGAA
GGAGGCGGCAATCACAAATGCCAATTCAAGACTACTTACAAGGCGGCAAAAAAGATTCTTAAAATGCCAG
GAAGCCATTACATCAGCCATCGCCTCGTCAGGAAAACCGAAGGCAACATTACTGAGCTGGTAGAAGATGC
AGTAGCTCATTCCTAAGCGGCCGCGACTCTAGATCATAATCAGCCATACCACATTTGTAGAGGTTTTACT
TGCTTTAAAAAACCTCCCACACCTCCCCCTGAACCTGAAACATAAAATGAATGCAATTGTTGTTGTTAAC
TTGTTTATTGCAGCTTATAATGGTTACAAATAAAGCAATAGCATCACAAATTTCACAAATAAAGCATTTT
TTTCACTGCATTCTAGTTGTGGTTTGTCCAAACTCATCAATGTATCTTAAGGCGTAAATTGTAAGCGTTA
ATATTTTGTTAAAATTCGCGTTAAATTTTTGTTAAATCAGCTCATTTTTTAACCAATAGGCCGAAATCGG
CAAAATCCCTTATAAATCAAAAGAATAGACCGAGATAGGGT
[37 nt withheld, positions 1652-1688]
AAAGAACGTGGACTCCAACGTCAAAGG
[49 nt withheld, positions 1716-1764]
T
[91 nt withheld, positions 1766-1856]
G
[124 nt withheld, positions 1858-1981]
CAGGTGGCACTTTTCGGGGAAATGTGCGCGGAACCCCTATTTGTTTATTTTTCTAAATACATTCAAATAT
GTATCCGCTCATGAGACAATAACCCTGATAAATGCTTCAATAATATTGAAAAAGGAAGAGTCCTGAGGCG
GAAAGAACCAGCTGTGGAATGTGTGTCAGTTAGGGTGTGGAAAGTCCCCAGGCTCCCCAGCAGGCAGAAG
TATGCAAAGCATGCATCTCAATTAGTCAGCAACCAGGTGTGGAAAGTCCCCAGGCTCCCCAGCAGGCAGA
AGTATGCAAAGCATGCATCTCAATTAGTCAGCAACCATAGTCCCGCCCCTAACTCCGCCCATCCCGCCCC
TAACTCCGCCCAGTTCCGCCCATTCTCCGCCCCATGGCTGACTAATTTTTTTTATTTATGCAGAGGCCGA
GGCCGCCTCGGCCTCTGAGCTATTCCAGAAGTAGTGAGGAGGCTTTTTTGGAGGCCTAGGCTTTTGCAAA
GATCGATCAAGAGACAGGATGAGGATCGTTTCGCATGATTGAACAAGATGGATTGCACGCAGGTTCTCCG
GCCGCTTGGGTGGAGAGGCTATTCGGCTATGACTGGGCACAACAGACAATCGGCTGCTCTGATGCCGCCG
TGTTCCGGCTGTCAGCGCAGGGGCGCCCGGTTCTTTTTGTCAAGACCGACCTGTCCGGTGCCCTGAATGA
ACTGCAAGACGAGGCAGCGCGGCTATCGTGGCTGGCCACGACGGGCGTTCCTTGCGCAGCTGTGCTCGAC
GTTGTCACTGAAGCGGGAAGGGACTGGCTGCTATTGGGCGAAGTGCCGGGGCAGGATCTCCTGTCATCTC
ACCTTGCTCCTGCCGAGAAAGTATCCATCATGGCTGATGCAATGCGGCGGCTGCATACGCTTGATCCGGC
TACCTGCCCATTCGACCACCAAGCGAAACATCGCATCGAGCGAGCACGTACTCGGATGGAAGCCGGTCTT
GTCGATCAGGATGATCTGGACGAAGAGCATCAGGGGCTCGCGCCAGCCGAACTGTTCGCCAGGCTCAAGG
CGAGCATGCCCGACGGCGAGGATCTCGTCGTGACCCATGGCGATGCCTGCTTGCCGAATATCATGGTGGA
AAATGGCCGCTTTTCTGGATTCATCGACTGTGGCCGGCTGGGTGTGGCGGACCGCTATCAGGACATAGCG
TTGGCTACCCGTGATATTGCTGAAGAGCTTGGCGGCGAATGGGCTGACCGCTTCCTCGTGCTTTACGGTA
TCGCCGCTCCCGATTCGCAGCGCATCGCCTTCTATCGCCTTCTTGACGAGTTCTTCTGAGCGGGACTCTG
GGGTTCGAAATGACCGACCAAGCGACGCCCAACCTGCCATCACGAGATTTCGATTCCACCGCCGCCTTCT
ATGAAAGGTTGGGCTTCGGAATCGTTTTCCGGGACGCCGGCTGGATGATCCTCCAGCGCGGGGATCTCAT
GCTGGAGTTCTTCGCCCACCCTAGGGGGAGGCTAACTGAAACACGGAAGGAGACAATACCGGAAGGAACC
CGCGCTATGACGGCAATAAAAAGACAGAATAAAACGCACGGTGTTGGGTCGTTTGTTCATAAACGCGGGG
TTCGGTCCCAGGGCTGGCACTCTGTCGATACCCCACCGAGACCCCATTGGGGCCAATACGCCCGCGTTTC
TTCCTTTTCCCCACCCCACCCCCCAAGTTCGGGTGAAGGCCCAGGGCTCGCAGCCAACGTCGGGGCGGCA
GGCCCTGCCATAGCCTCAGGTTACTCATATATACTTTAGATTGATTTAAAACTTCATTTTTAATTTAAAA
GGATCTAGGTGAAGATCCTTTTTGATAATCTCATGACCAAAATCCCTTAACGTGAGTTTTCGTTCCACTG
AGCGTCAGACCCCGTAGAAAAGATCAAAGGATCTTCTTGAGATCCTTTTTTTCTGCGCGTAATCTGCTGC
TTGCAAACAAAAAAACCACCGCTACCAGCGGTGGTTTGTTTGCCGGATCAAGAGCTACCAACTCTTTTTC
CGAAGGTAACTGGCTTCAGCAGAGCGCAGATACCAAATACTGTTCTTCTAGTGTAGCCGTAGTTAGGCCA
CCACTTCAAGAACTCTGTAGCACCGCCTACATACCTCGCTCTGCTAATCCTGTTACCAGTGGCTGCTGCC
AGTGGCGATAAGTCGTGTCTTACCGGGTTGGACTCAAGACGATAGTTACCGGATAAGGCGCAGCGGTCGG
GCTGAACGGGGGGTTCGTGCACACAGCCCAGCTTGGAGCGAACGACCTACACCGAACTGAGATACCTACA
GCGTGAGCTATGAGAAAGCGCCACGCTTCCCGAAGGGAGAAAGGCGGACAGGTATCCGGTAAGCGGCAGG
GTCGGAACAGGAGAGCGCACGAGGGAGCTTCCAGGGGGAAACGCCTGGTATCTTTATAGTCCTGTCGGGT
TTCGCCACCTCTGACTTGAGCGTCGATTTTTGTGATGCTCGTCAGGGGGGCGGAGCCTATGGAAAAACGC
CAGCAACGCGGCCTTTTTACGGTTCCTGGCCTTTTGCTGGCCTTTTGCTCACATGTTCTTTCCTGCGTTA
TCCCCTGATTCTGTGGATAACCGTATTACCGCCATGCATTAGTTATTAATAGTAATCAATTACGGGGTCA
TTAGTTCATAGCCCATATATGGAGTTCC
