>Addgene plasmid #54793 | Kusabira Orange-N1 (KO) | addgene partial sequence | sequence record 89746 | CMV-F 5'-CGCAAATGGGCGGTAGGCGTG-3'
ACCGTCAGATCCGCTAGCGCTACCGGACTCAGATCTCGAGCTCAAGCTTCGAATTCTGCAGTCGACGGTA
CCGCGGGCCCGGGATCCACCGGTCGCCACCATGGTGAGTGTGATTAAACCAGAGATGAAGATGAGGTACT
ACATGGACGGCTCCGTCAATGGGCATGAGTTCACAATTGAAGGTGAAGGCACAGGCAGACCTTACGAGGG
ACATCAAGAGATGACACTACGCGTCACAATGGCCAAGGGCGGGCCAATGCCTTTCGCGTTTGACTTAGTG
TCACACGTGTTCTGTTACGGCCACAGACCTTTTACTAAATATCCAGAAGAGATACCAGACTATTTCAAAC
AAGCATTTCCTGAAGGCCTGTCATGGGAAAGGTCGTTGGAGTTCGAAGATGGTGGGTCCGCTTCAGTCAG
TGCGCATATAAGCCTTAGAGGAAACACCTTCTACCACAAATCCAAATTTACTGGGGTTAACTTTCCTGCC
GATGGTCCTATCATGCAAAACCAAAGTGTTGATTGGGAGCCATCAACCGAGAAAATTACTGCCAGCGACG
GAGTTCTGAAGGGTGATGTTACGATGTACCTAAAACTTGAAGGAGGCGGCAATCACAAATGCCAATTCAA
GACTACTTACAAGGCGGCAAAAAAGATTCTTAAAATGCCAGGAAGCCATTACATCAGCCATCGCCTCGTC
AGGAAAACCGAAGGCAACATTACTGAGCTGGTAGAAGATGCAGTAGCTCATTCCTAAGCGGCCGCGACTC
TAGATCATAATCAGCCATACCACATTTGTAGAGGTTTTACTTGCTTTAAAAAACCTCCCACACCTCCCCC
TGAACCTGAAACATAAAATGAATGCAATTGTTGTTGTTAACTTGTTTATTGCAGCTTATAATGGTTACAA
ATAAAGCAATAGCATCACAA
